>Addgene plasmid #119148 | pColE1_sgRNA_pos5_AmpR | addgene full sequence | sequence record 229421 | Addgene NGS Result
CTGCGTTATCCCCTGATTCTGTGGATAACCGTGCGGCCCGAGAGCATCGATCCTAGCATGGATGCATTTG
ACAGCTAGCTCAGTCCTAGGTATAATGCTAGCTGTTAGCTCAGCATGCCCAGGTTTTAGAGCTAGAAATA
GCAAGTTAAAATAAGGCTAGTCCGTTATCAACTTGAAAAAGTGGCACCGAGTCGGTGCTTTTTTTCCGGC
TTATCGGTCAGTTTCACCTGATTTACGTAAAAACCCGCTTCGGCGGGTTTTTGCTTTTGGAGGGGCAGAA
AGATGAATGACTGTCCACGACGCTATACCCAAAAGAAAAAGCTTGAAAGAATCGATCGATCCCGAATGAG
TAGTACAGCGGCCGCGATTATCAAAAAGGATCTTCACCTAGATCCTTTTAAATTAAAAATGAAGTTTTAA
ATCAATCTAAAGTATATATGAGTAAACTTGGTCTGACAGTTACCAATGCTTAATCAGTGAGGCACCTATC
TCAGCGATCTGTCTATTTCGTTCATCCATAGTTGCCTGACTCCCCGTCGTGTAGATAACTACGATACGGG
AGGGCTTACCATCTGGCCCCAGTGCTGCAATGATACCGCGGGACCCACGCTCACCGGCTCCAGATTTATC
AGCAATAAACCAGCCAGCCGGAAGGGCCGAGCGCAGAAGTGGTCCTGCAACTTTATCCGCCTCCATCCAG
TCTATTAATTGTTGCCGGGAAGCTAGAGTAAGTAGTTCGCCAGTTAATAGTTTGCGCAACGTTGTTGCCA
TTGCTACAGGCATCGTGGTGTCACGCTCGTCGTTTGGTATGGCTTCATTCAGCTCCGGTTCCCAACGATC
AAGGCGAGTTACATGATCCCCCATGTTGTGCAAAAAAGCGGTTAGCTCCTTCGGTCCTCCGATCGTTGTC
AGAAGTAAGTTGGCCGCAGTGTTATCACTCATGGTTATGGCAGCACTGCATAATTCTCTTACTGTCATGC
CATCCGTAAGATGCTTTTCTGTGACTGGTGAGTACTCAACCAAGTCATTCTGAGAATAGTGTATGCGGCG
ACCGAGTTGCTCTTGCCCGGCGTCAATACGGGATAATACCGCGCCACATAGCAGAACTTTAAAAGTGCTC
ATCATTGGAAAACGTTCTTCGGGGCGAAAACTCTCAAGGATCTTACCGCTGTTGAGATCCAGTTCGATGT
AACCCACTCGTGCACCCAACTGATCTTCAGCATCTTTTACTTTCACCAGCGTTTCTGGGTGAGCAAAAAC
AGGAAGGCAAAATGCCGCAAAAAAGGGAATAAGGGCGACACGGAAATGTTGAATACTCATACTCTTCCTT
TTTCAATATTATTGAAGCATTTATCAGGGTTATTGTCTCATGAGCGGATACATATTTGAATGTATTTAGA
AAAATAAACAAATAGGGGTTCCGCGCACATTTCCCCGAAAAGTGCCACCTGTCATGACCAAAATCCCTTA
ACGTGAGTTTTCGTTCCACTGAGCGTCAGACCCCGTAGAAAAGATCAAAGGATCTTCTTGAGATCCTTTT
TTTCTGCGCGTAATCTGCTGCTTGCAAACAAAAAAACCACCGCTACCAGCGGTGGTTTGTTTGCCGGATC
AAGAGCTACCAACTCTTTTTCCGAAGGTAACTGGCTTCAGCAGAGCGCAGATACCAAATACTGTTCTTCT
AGTGTAGCCGTAGTTAGGCCACCACTTCAAGAACTCTGTAGCACCGCCTACATACCTCGCTCTGCTAATC
CTGTTACCAGTGGCTGCTGCCAGTGGCGATAAGTCGTGTCTTACCGGGTTGGACTCAAGACGATAGTTAC
CGGATAAGGCGCAGCGGTCGGGCTGAACGGGGGGTTCGTGCACACAGCCCAGCTTGGAGCGAACGACCTA
CACCGAACTGAGATACCTACAGCGTGAGCTATGAGAAAGCGCCACGCTTCCCGAAGGGAGAAAGGCGGAC
AGGTATCCGGTAAGCGGCAGGGTCGGAACAGGAGAGCGCACGAGGGAGCTTCCAGGGGGAAACGCCTGGT
ATCTTTATAGTCCTGTCGGGTTTCGCCACCTCTGACTTGAGCGTCGATTTTTGTGATGCTCGTCAGGGGG
GCGGAGCCTATGGAAAAACGCCAGCAACGCGGCCTTTTTACGGTTCCTGGCCTTTTGCTGGCCTTTTGCT
CACATGTTCTTTC
Features (pLannotate 1.2.2; 6 found; start..end, strand, type, name):
      6..32      +  rep_origin     RSF ori (fragment): Plasmids containing the RSF 1030 origin of replication can be propagated in E. coli cells that contain additional plasmids with compatible origins.
     68..102     +  promoter       J23119 promoter: bacterial promoter (Registry of Standard Biological Parts BBa J23119)
    123..198     +  misc_RNA       gRNA scaffold: guide RNA scaffold for the Streptococcus pyogenes CRISPR/Cas9 system
    460..1320    -  CDS            AmpR: β-lactamase; bla; confers resistance to ampicillin, carbenicillin, and related antibiotics
   1321..1425    -  promoter       AmpR promoter: bla
   1528..2116    +  rep_origin     ori: high-copy-number ColE1/pMB1/pBR322/pUC origin of replication
