[The description below was written by a language model from this plasmid's Addgene catalogue record and pLannotate feature annotations shown in this document.]
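Description:
pColE1_sgRNA_pos5_AmpR is a small (about 2.2 kb) bacterial CRISPR plasmid built on the YTK095 backbone that expresses a single guide RNA. It is maintained at high copy number in E. coli through a ColE1/pMB1-type origin of replication and is selected with ampicillin via a β-lactamase (AmpR) gene driven by its native bla promoter. The annotation also flags a very short fragment resembling the RSF origin near the start of the sequence. At under 30 nt, this is unlikely to be a functional replication element.

The payload is a compact sgRNA expression cassette. The strong constitutive synthetic bacterial promoter J23119 lies upstream of a gap of about 20 nt, which fits the expected position of the targeting spacer, although the spacer is not annotated as a feature. This is followed by the Streptococcus pyogenes Cas9 guide RNA scaffold. No terminator is annotated in the feature table, and no Cas9 or dCas9 coding sequence is present, so the nuclease must be supplied separately.

According to the record, the guide targets a site designated "position 5" in a companion reporter plasmid, pColE1_70a_deGFP_KanR, which by its name encodes a deGFP reporter. The record does not say where position 5 lies within that reporter. The name also suggests the plasmid is one of a series of guides aimed at different positions on the same reporter. The associated publication describes an educational module for exploring CRISPR technologies in a cell-free transcription-translation system, where the plasmid would serve as the sgRNA template alongside the reporter.
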