Addgene plasmid #119148: pColE1_sgRNA_pos5_AmpR
Purpose: Encodes sgRNA targeting position 5 in pColE1_70a_deGFP_KanR
Depositing lab: Vincent Noireaux. Depositing organization: University of Minnesota. Publication: An educational module to explore CRISPR technologies with a cell-free transcription-translation system. Collias D, Marshall R, Collins SP, Beisel CL, Noireaux V. Synth Biol (Oxf). 2019 Jan 21;4(1):ysz005. doi: 10.1093/synbio/ysz005. eCollection 2019. PubMed 32995532.
Backbone
  Vector backbone: YTK095
  Vector type: CRISPR
Growth in bacteria
  Bacterial resistance: Ampicillin, 100 μg/mL
  Growth temperature: 37°C
  Growth strain: DH5alpha
  Copy number: High Copy
Gene/Insert
  Gene/Insert name: sgRNA targeting position 5 in pColE1_70a_deGFP_KanR (alt name: sgRNA-pos5)
  gRNA/shRNA sequence: TGTTAGCTCAGCATGCCCAG
Resource information
  A portion of this plasmid was derived from a plasmid made by: Dr. Chase Beisel Lab
Terms and licenses: Academic/Nonprofit Terms; Industry Terms: Not Available to Industry
Depositor comments: Marshall et al. 2018 (PMID: 29304331)
How to cite: pColE1_sgRNA_pos5_AmpR was a gift from Vincent Noireaux (Addgene plasmid # 119148 ; http://n2t.net/addgene:119148 ; RRID:Addgene_119148)
